>Addgene plasmid #162493 | GFP-Tac(5A) | addgene full sequence | sequence record 323471 | Addgene NGS Result
TAGTTATTAATAGTAATCAATTACGGGGTCATTAGTTCATAGCCCATATATGGAGTTCCGCGTTACATAA
CTTACGGTAAATGGCCCGCCTGGCTGACCGCCCAACGACCCCCGCCCATTGACGTCAATAATGACGTATG
TTCCCATAGTAACGCCAATAGGGACTTTCCATTGACGTCAATGGGTGGAGTATTTACGGTAAACTGCCCA
CTTGGCAGTACATCAAGTGTATCATATGCCAAGTACGCCCCCTATTGACGTCAATGACGGTAAATGGCCC
GCCTGGCATTATGCCCAGTACATGACCTTATGGGACTTTCCTACTTGGCAGTACATCTACGTATTAGTCA
TCGCTATTACCATGGTGATGCGGTTTTGGCAGTACATCAATGGGCGTGGATAGCGGTTTGACTCACGGGG
ATTTCCAAGTCTCCACCCCATTGACGTCAATGGGAGTTTGTTTTGGCACCAAAATCAACGGGACTTTCCA
AAATGTCGTAACAACTCCGCCCCATTGACGCAAATGGGCGGTAGGCGTGTACGGTGGGAGGTCTATATAA
GCAGAGCTGGTTTAGTGAACCGTCAGATCCGCTAGCGCCACCATGGATTCATACCTGCTGATGTGGGGAC
TGCTCACGTTCATCATGGTGCCTGGCTGCCAGGCAACCGGTATGGTGAGCAAGGGCGAGGAGCTGTTCAC
CGGGGTGGTGCCCATCCTGGTCGAGCTGGACGGCGACGTAAACGGCCACAAGTTCAGCGTGTCCGGCGAG
GGCGAGGGCGATGCCACCTACGGCAAGCTGACCCTGAAGTTCATCTGCACCACCGGCAAGCTGCCCGTGC
CCTGGCCCACCCTCGTGACCACCCTGACCTACGGCGTGCAGTGCTTCAGCCGCTACCCCGACCACATGAA
GCAGCACGACTTCTTCAAGTCCGCCATGCCCGAAGGCTACGTCCAGGAGCGCACCATCTTCTTCAAGGAC
GACGGCAACTACAAGACCCGCGCCGAGGTGAAGTTCGAGGGCGACACCCTGGTGAACCGCATCGAGCTGA
AGGGCATCGACTTCAAGGAGGACGGCAACATCCTGGGGCACAAGCTGGAGTACAACTACAACAGCCACAA
CGTCTATATCATGGCCGACAAGCAGAAGAACGGCATCAAGGTGAACTTCAAGATCCGCCACAACATCGAG
GACGGCAGCGTGCAGCTCGCCGACCACTACCAGCAGAACACCCCCATCGGCGACGGCCCCGTGCTGCTGC
CCGACAACCACTACCTGAGCACCCAGTCCGCCCTGAGCAAAGACCCCAACGAGAAGCGCGATCACATGGT
CCTGCTGGAGTTCGTGACCGCCGCCGGGATCACTCTCGGCATGGACGAGCTGTACAAGCTCGAGGAGCTC
TGTGACGATGACCCGCCAGAGATCCCACACGCCACATTCAAAGCCATGGCCTACAAGGAAGGAACCATGT
TGAACTGTGAATGCAAGAGAGGTTTCCGCAGAATAAAAAGCGGGTCACTCTATATGCTCTGTACAGGAAA
CTCTAGCCACTCGTCCTGGGACAACCAATGTCAATGCACAAGCTCTGCCACTCGGAACACAACGAAACAA
GTGACACCTCAACCTGAAGAACAGAAAGAAAGGAAAACCACAGAAATGCAAAGTCCAATGCAGCCAGTGG
ACCAAGCGAGCCTTCCAGGTCACTGCAGGGAACCTCCACCATGGGAAAATGAAGCCACAGAGAGAATTTA
TCATTTCGTGGTGGGGCAGATGGTTTATTATCAGTGCGTCCAGGGATACAGGGCTCTACACAGAGGTCCT
GCTGAGAGCGTCTGCAAAATGACCCACGGGAAGACAAGGTGGACCCAGCCCCAGCTCATATGCACAGGTG
AAATGGAGACCAGTCAGTTTCCAGGTGAAGAGAAGCCTCAGGCAAGCCCCGAAGGCCGTCCTGAGAGTGA
GACTTCCTGCCTCGTCACAACAGCAGATTTTCAAATACAGGCAGAAATGGCTGCAGCCATGGAGACGTCC
ATATTTGCAGCAGAGTACCAGGTAGCAGTGGCCGGCTGTGTTTTCCTGCTGATCAGCGTCCTCCTCCTGA
GTGGGCTCACCTGGCAGCGGAGACAGAGGAAGAGTAGAAGAACAATCTAGGAATTCTGCAGTCGACGGTA
CCGCGGGCCCGGGATCCACCGGATCTAGATAACTGATCATAATCAGCCATACCACATTTGTAGAGGTTTT
ACTTGCTTTAAAAAACCTCCCACACCTCCCCCTGAACCTGAAACATAAAATGAATGCAATTGTTGTTGTT
AACTTGTTTATTGCAGCTTATAATGGTTACAAATAAAGCAATAGCATCACAAATTTCACAAATAAAGCAT
TTTTTTCACTGCATTCTAGTTGTGGTTTGTCCAAACTCATCAATGTATCTTAACGCGTAAATTGTAAGCG
TTAATATTTTGTTAAAATTCGCGTTAAATTTTTGTTAAATCAGCTCATTTTTTAACCAATAGGCCGAAAT
CGGCAAAATCCCTTATAAATCAAAAGAATAGACCGAGATAGGGT
[37 nt withheld, positions 2565-2601]
AAAGAACGTGGACTCCAACGTCAAAGG
[49 nt withheld, positions 2629-2677]
T
[91 nt withheld, positions 2679-2769]
G
[124 nt withheld, positions 2771-2894]
CAGGTGGCACTTTTCGGGGAAATGTGCGCGGAACCCCTATTTGTTTATTTTTCTAAATACATTCAAATAT
GTATCCGCTCATGAGACAATAACCCTGATAAATGCTTCAATAATATTGAAAAAGGAAGAGTCCTGAGGCG
GAAAGAACCAGCTGTGGAATGTGTGTCAGTTAGGGTGTGGAAAGTCCCCAGGCTCCCCAGCAGGCAGAAG
TATGCAAAGCATGCATCTCAATTAGTCAGCAACCAGGTGTGGAAAGTCCCCAGGCTCCCCAGCAGGCAGA
AGTATGCAAAGCATGCATCTCAATTAGTCAGCAACCATAGTCCCGCCCCTAACTCCGCCCATCCCGCCCC
TAACTCCGCCCAGTTCCGCCCATTCTCCGCCCCATGGCTGACTAATTTTTTTTATTTATGCAGAGGCCGA
GGCCGCCTCGGCCTCTGAGCTATTCCAGAAGTAGTGAGGAGGCTTTTTTGGAGGCCTAGGCTTTTGCAAA
GATCGATCAAGAGACAGGATGAGGATCGTTTCGCATGATTGAACAAGATGGATTGCACGCAGGTTCTCCG
GCCGCTTGGGTGGAGAGGCTATTCGGCTATGACTGGGCACAACAGACAATCGGCTGCTCTGATGCCGCCG
TGTTCCGGCTGTCAGCGCAGGGGCGCCCGGTTCTTTTTGTCAAGACCGACCTGTCCGGTGCCCTGAATGA
ACTGCAAGACGAGGCAGCGCGGCTATCGTGGCTGGCCACGACGGGCGTTCCTTGCGCAGCTGTGCTCGAC
GTTGTCACTGAAGCGGGAAGGGACTGGCTGCTATTGGGCGAAGTGCCGGGGCAGGATCTCCTGTCATCTC
ACCTTGCTCCTGCCGAGAAAGTATCCATCATGGCTGATGCAATGCGGCGGCTGCATACGCTTGATCCGGC
TACCTGCCCATTCGACCACCAAGCGAAACATCGCATCGAGCGAGCACGTACTCGGATGGAAGCCGGTCTT
GTCGATCAGGATGATCTGGACGAAGAGCATCAGGGGCTCGCGCCAGCCGAACTGTTCGCCAGGCTCAAGG
CGAGCATGCCCGACGGCGAGGATCTCGTCGTGACCCATGGCGATGCCTGCTTGCCGAATATCATGGTGGA
AAATGGCCGCTTTTCTGGATTCATCGACTGTGGCCGGCTGGGTGTGGCGGACCGCTATCAGGACATAGCG
TTGGCTACCCGTGATATTGCTGAAGAGCTTGGCGGCGAATGGGCTGACCGCTTCCTCGTGCTTTACGGTA
TCGCCGCTCCCGATTCGCAGCGCATCGCCTTCTATCGCCTTCTTGACGAGTTCTTCTGAGCGGGACTCTG
GGGTTCGAAATGACCGACCAAGCGACGCCCAACCTGCCATCACGAGATTTCGATTCCACCGCCGCCTTCT
ATGAAAGGTTGGGCTTCGGAATCGTTTTCCGGGACGCCGGCTGGATGATCCTCCAGCGCGGGGATCTCAT
GCTGGAGTTCTTCGCCCACCCTAGGGGGAGGCTAACTGAAACACGGAAGGAGACAATACCGGAAGGAACC
CGCGCTATGACGGCAATAAAAAGACAGAATAAAACGCACGGTGTTGGGTCGTTTGTTCATAAACGCGGGG
TTCGGTCCCAGGGCTGGCACTCTGTCGATACCCCACCGAGACCCCATTGGGGCCAATACGCCCGCGTTTC
TTCCTTTTCCCCACCCCACCCCCCAAGTTCGGGTGAAGGCCCAGGGCTCGCAGCCAACGTCGGGGCGGCA
GGCCCTGCCATAGCCTCAGGTTACTCATATATACTTTAGATTGATTTAAAACTTCATTTTTAATTTAAAA
GGATCTAGGTGAAGATCCTTTTTGATAATCTCATGACCAAAATCCCTTAACGTGAGTTTTCGTTCCACTG
AGCGTCAGACCCCGTAGAAAAGATCAAAGGATCTTCTTGAGATCCTTTTTTTCTGCGCGTAATCTGCTGC
TTGCAAACAAAAAAACCACCGCTACCAGCGGTGGTTTGTTTGCCGGATCAAGAGCTACCAACTCTTTTTC
CGAAGGTAACTGGCTTCAGCAGAGCGCAGATACCAAATACTGTTCTTCTAGTGTAGCCGTAGTTAGGCCA
CCACTTCAAGAACTCTGTAGCACCGCCTACATACCTCGCTCTGCTAATCCTGTTACCAGTGGCTGCTGCC
AGTGGCGATAAGTCGTGTCTTACCGGGTTGGACTCAAGACGATAGTTACCGGATAAGGCGCAGCGGTCGG
GCTGAACGGGGGGTTCGTGCACACAGCCCAGCTTGGAGCGAACGACCTACACCGAACTGAGATACCTACA
GCGTGAGCTATGAGAAAGCGCCACGCTTCCCGAAGGGAGAAAGGCGGACAGGTATCCGGTAAGCGGCAGG
GTCGGAACAGGAGAGCGCACGAGGGAGCTTCCAGGGGGAAACGCCTGGTATCTTTATAGTCCTGTCGGGT
TTCGCCACCTCTGACTTGAGCGTCGATTTTTGTGATGCTCGTCAGGGGGGCGGAGCCTATGGAAAAACGC
CAGCAACGCGGCCTTTTTACGGTTCCTGGCCTTTTGCTGGCCTTTTGCTCACATGTTCTTTCCTGCGTTA
TCCCCTGATTCTGTGGATAACCGTATTACCGCCATGCAT
Features (pLannotate 1.2.2; 16 found; start..end, strand, type, name):
     61..364     +  enhancer       CMV enhancer: human cytomegalovirus immediate early enhancer
    365..568     +  promoter       CMV promoter: human cytomegalovirus (CMV) immediate early promoter
    603..665     +  CDS            IL2RA (fragment): IL2RA_PANTR - Experimental evidence at transcript level: Swiss-Prot protein existence level 2. Receptor for interleukin-2. The receptor is involved in the regulation of immune tolerance by controlling regulatory T cells (TREGs) activity. TREGs suppress the activation and expansion of autoreactive T-cells. From Pan troglodytes (Chimpanzee).
    672..1388    +  CDS            EGFP: EGFP is a basic (constitutively fluorescent) green fluorescent protein published in 1996, derived from Aequorea victoria. It is reported to be a rapidly-maturing weak dimer with moderate acid sensitivity.
   1395..2147    +  CDS            IL2RA (fragment): IL2RA_HUMAN - Experimental evidence at protein level: Swiss-Prot protein existence level 1. Receptor for interleukin-2. The receptor is involved in the regulation of immune tolerance by controlling regulatory T cells (TREGs) activity. TREGs suppress the activation and expansion of autoreactive T-cells. From Homo sapiens (Human).
   2151..2187    +  misc_feature   MCS (fragment): multiple cloning site
   2204..2288    +  CDS            large T antigen (fragment): large T antigen from SV40 (simian virus 40)
   2311..2432    +  polyA_signal   SV40 poly(A) signal: SV40 polyadenylation signal
   2466..2894    -  rep_origin     f1 ori (sequence partly withheld): f1 bacteriophage origin of replication; arrow indicates direction of (+) strand synthesis
   2921..3025    +  promoter       AmpR promoter: bla
   3027..3384    +  promoter       SV40 promoter: SV40 enhancer and early promoter
   3419..4213    +  CDS            NeoR/KanR: aminoglycoside phosphotransferase from Tn5; aph(3')-II (or nptII); confers resistance to neomycin, kanamycin, and G418 (Geneticin®)
   4234..4386    +  CDS            ble (fragment): BLE_KLEPN - Experimental evidence at protein level: Swiss-Prot protein existence level 1. Binding protein with a strong affinity to the bleomycin family of antibiotics. Binds to CL990; an antimitotic-antibiotic compound. From Klebsiella pneumoniae.
   4445..4492    +  polyA_signal   HSV TK poly(A) signal: herpes simplex virus thymidine kinase polyadenylation signal (Cole and Stacy, 1985)
   4583..4599    -  polyA_signal   bGH poly(A) signal (fragment): bovine growth hormone polyadenylation signal
   4821..5409    +  rep_origin     ori: high-copy-number ColE1/pMB1/pBR322/pUC origin of replication
