[The description below was written by a language model from this plasmid's Addgene catalogue record and pLannotate feature annotations shown in this document.]
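Description:
GFP-Tac(5A) is a 5.5 kb mammalian expression plasmid built on the Clontech pEGFP-C1 backbone. It is maintained in E. coli at high copy through a ColE1/pUC-type origin and also carries an f1 phage origin. Selection relies on a single Tn5 NeoR/KanR (aminoglycoside phosphotransferase) gene placed behind tandem bacterial (bla) and SV40 early promoters and terminated by the HSV TK polyadenylation signal. This arrangement gives kanamycin resistance in bacteria and should allow G418 selection in transfected mammalian cells. The short ble, SV40 large T antigen and bGH poly(A) fragments flagged in the annotation appear to be backbone remnants or partial matches rather than functional elements.

The expression cassette is driven by the human CMV immediate-early enhancer and promoter and ends at the SV40 poly(A) signal. The backbone was modified so that a short sequence encoding the Tac signal peptide sits upstream of EGFP; the annotation tool matched this fragment to chimpanzee IL2RA, whereas the record lists the insert as human. EGFP is followed in frame by a 753 bp fragment of human IL2RA (Tac, CD25, the interleukin-2 receptor alpha subunit), cloned between XhoI and EcoRI. Placing the signal peptide ahead of EGFP lets the fusion enter the secretory pathway, with GFP at the N-terminus of the mature protein. In this variant, five threonine residues in the stem region are changed to alanine, removing five O-glycosylation sites. The associated study concerns glycans as Golgi export signals in constitutive exocytic trafficking, so the construct serves as a fluorescent, O-glycan-deficient secretory cargo, presumably for comparison with glycosylated Tac.
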