Addgene plasmid #162493: GFP-Tac(5A)
Purpose: Expresses GFP tagged Tac with mutated five O-glycosylation sites in mammalian cells
Depositing lab: Lei Lu. Depositing organization: Nanyang Technological University. Publication: Glycans function as a Golgi export signal to promote the constitutive exocytic trafficking. Sun X, Tie HC, Chen B, Lu L. J Biol Chem. 2020 Aug 21. pii: RA120.014476. doi: 10.1074/jbc.RA120.014476. PubMed 32826314.
Backbone
  Vector backbone: pEGFP-C1
  Backbone manufacturer: Clontech
  Backbone size w/o insert (bp): 4770
  Total vector size (bp): 5523
  Modifications to backbone: The signal peptide of Tac was inserted before GFP tag
  Vector type: Mammalian Expression
Growth in bacteria
  Bacterial resistance: Kanamycin, 50 μg/mL
  Growth temperature: 37°C
  Growth strain: DH5alpha
  Copy number: High Copy
Gene/Insert
  Gene/Insert name: Tac with five threonine residues mutated into alanine residues in the stem region (alt name: IL2 receptor alpha subunit)
  Species: H. sapiens (human)
  Insert size (bp): 753
  Mutation: The five threonine residues are mutated into alanine residues in the stem region
  GenBank ID: NM_000417.3
  Entrez Gene: IL2RA (a.k.a. CD25, IDDM10, IL2R, IMD41, TCGFR, p55)
  Tag / fusion protein: GFP (N terminal on backbone)
  Cloning method: Restriction Enzyme; 5′ cloning site XhoI (unknown if destroyed); 3′ cloning site EcoRI (unknown if destroyed)
  Sequencing primers: 5′ EGFP-CF; 3′ SV40-PArev
Terms and licenses: Academic/Nonprofit Terms; Industry Terms: Not Available to Industry
How to cite: GFP-Tac(5A) was a gift from Lei Lu (Addgene plasmid # 162493 ; http://n2t.net/addgene:162493 ; RRID:Addgene_162493)
